Addgene plasmid #142822: TFORF1671
Purpose: Lentiviral vector for overexpressing transcription factor ORFs with unique 24-bp barcodes. Barcodes facilitate identification of transcription factors in pooled screens.
Depositing lab: Feng Zhang. Depositing organization: Broad Institute. Publication: A transcription factor atlas of directed differentiation. Joung J, Ma S, Tay T, Geiger-Schuller KR, Kirchgatterer PC, Verdine VK, Guo B, Arias-Garcia MA, Allen WE, Singh A, Kuksenko O, Abudayyeh OO, Gootenberg JS, Fu Z, Macrae RK, Buenrostro JD, Regev A, Zhang F. Cell. 2023 Jan 5;186(1):209-229.e26. doi: 10.1016/j.cell.2022.11.026. PubMed 36608654.
Backbone
  Vector backbone: pLX_TRC317
  Backbone manufacturer: Broad Institute Genetic Perturbation Platform
  Backbone size w/o insert (bp): 8264
  Vector type: Mammalian Expression, Lentiviral
  Selectable markers: Puromycin
Growth in bacteria
  Bacterial resistance: Ampicillin, 100 μg/mL
  Growth temperature: 37°C
  Growth strain: NEB Stable
  Copy number: High Copy
Gene/Insert
  Gene/Insert name: TP73
  Species: H. sapiens (human)
  Insert size (bp): 1454
  Entrez Gene: TP73 (a.k.a. CILD47, P73)
  Promoter: EF1a
  Cloning method: Unknown
  Sequencing primers: 5′ GGGTGGAGACTGAAGTTAGGCCAG; 3′ CACATAGCGTAAAAGGAGCAACATAG
Terms and licenses: Academic/Nonprofit Terms; Industry Terms: Not Available to Industry
Depositor comments: NM_001126241,ENST00000378285 . The transcription factor ORF portion of this plasmid was synthesized by Genewiz. Please test multiple small colonies in case of plasmid recombination. To make this collection available in a timely manner, a portion of this collection was not fully sequenced by Addgene. If an Addgene verified full plasmid sequence is not available, please contact us prior to placing an order to request the full sequence.
How to cite: TFORF1671 was a gift from Feng Zhang (Addgene plasmid # 142822 ; http://n2t.net/addgene:142822 ; RRID:Addgene_142822)
