[The description below was written by a language model from this plasmid's Addgene catalogue record and pLannotate feature annotations shown in this document.]
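Description:
TFORF1671 is a lentiviral mammalian expression plasmid built on the pLX_TRC317 backbone, belonging to a barcoded collection of transcription factor open reading frames. It carries a synthesized human TP73 ORF (about 1.45 kb insert, corresponding to a specific annotated transcript isoform) under the strong constitutive EF-1α promoter. TP73 encodes p73, a p53-family transcription factor involved in the apoptotic response to DNA damage. According to the record, each construct in the series carries a unique 24-bp barcode so that the transcription factor can be identified in pooled screens. The barcode is not annotated in the feature table, which does show a short U6-promoter-like fragment between the ORF and the WPRE. The WPRE downstream of the insert enhances transcript stability and expression.

The viral architecture is that of a third-generation, self-inactivating vector. An RSV promoter drives a truncated HIV-1 5' LTR, followed by the Ψ packaging signal with a partial gag sequence, the Rev response element for nuclear export of the genomic RNA, a cPPT/CTS element that aids nuclear import, and a ΔU3 3' LTR that inactivates LTR promoter activity after integration. Within the proviral region, an SV40 promoter drives puromycin N-acetyltransferase, allowing selection of transduced mammalian cells. An SV40 polyadenylation signal lies beyond the 3' LTR. In bacteria the plasmid is maintained by a high-copy ColE1/pUC origin with ampicillin resistance, and an f1 origin and lac/T7/T3 remnants are also present in the backbone. The depositor notes a risk of recombination during propagation. The sequenced record is 9,718 nt, consistent with backbone plus insert. The construct is intended for stable TP73 overexpression, individually or in pooled transcription factor screens such as directed-differentiation studies.
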