Features (pLannotate 1.2.2; 31 found; start..end, strand, type, name):
      5..231     +  promoter       RSV promoter: Rous sarcoma virus enhancer/promoter
    232..412     +  LTR            5' LTR (truncated): truncated 5' long terminal repeat (LTR) from HIV-1
    459..584     +  misc_feature   HIV-1 Ψ: packaging signal of human immunodeficiency virus type 1
    568..931     +  CDS            HIV-1 gag (fragment): gag protein from human immunodeficiency virus 1; gag
   1077..1310    +  misc_feature   RRE: The Rev response element (RRE) of HIV-1 allows for Rev-dependent mRNA export from the nucleus to the cytoplasm.
   1687..1713    +  CDS            Rev (fragment): human immunodeficiency virus 1 (HIV-1) Rev protein; rev; enhances nuclear export of unspliced and incompletely spliced viral mRNAs
   1720..1743    +  promoter       SV40 promoter (fragment): SV40 early promoter
   1744..1815    +  promoter       SV40 promoter (fragment): SV40 enhancer and early promoter
   1839..1974    +  rep_origin     SV40 ori: SV40 origin of replication
   2020..2616    +  CDS            PuroR (fragment): puromycin N-acetyltransferase; pac from Streptomyces; confers resistance to puromycin
   2665..2782    +  misc_feature   cPPT/CTS: central polypurine tract and central termination sequence of HIV-1
   2847..2913    +  CDS            small t antigen (fragment): SV40 (simian virus 40) small t antigen
   2920..4098    +  promoter       EF-1α promoter: strong constitutive promoter for human elongation factor EF-1α
   4154..5449    +  CDS            TP73 (fragment): P73_HUMAN - Also known as P73. Experimental evidence at protein level: Swiss-Prot protein existence level 1. Participates in the apoptotic response to DNA damage. Isoforms containing the transactivation domain are pro-apoptotic, isoforms lacking the domain are anti-apoptotic and block the function of p53 and transactivating p73 isoforms. May be a tumor suppressor protein. From Homo sapiens (Human).
   5480..5533    +  promoter       U6 promoter (fragment): RNA polymerase III promoter for human U6 snRNA
   5575..6163    +  misc_feature   WPRE: woodchuck hepatitis virus posttranscriptional regulatory element
   6214..6233    +  misc_feature   cPPT/CTS (fragment): central polypurine tract and central termination sequence of HIV-1
   6235..6468    +  LTR            3' LTR (ΔU3): self-inactivating 3' long terminal repeat (LTR) from HIV-1
   6546..6667    +  polyA_signal   SV40 poly(A) signal: SV40 polyadenylation signal
   6707..6842    +  rep_origin     SV40 ori: SV40 origin of replication
   6863..6881    -  promoter       T7 promoter: promoter for bacteriophage T7 RNA polymerase
   6889..7044    +  CDS            lacZα (fragment): LacZα fragment of β-galactosidase; lacZ fragment
   7049..7477    +  rep_origin     f1 ori (sequence partly withheld): f1 bacteriophage origin of replication; arrow indicates direction of (+) strand synthesis
   7530..7634    +  promoter       AmpR promoter: bla
   7635..8495    +  CDS            AmpR: β-lactamase; bla; confers resistance to ampicillin, carbenicillin, and related antibiotics
   8666..9254    +  rep_origin     ori: high-copy-number ColE1/pMB1/pBR322/pUC origin of replication
   9437..9529    +  CDS            lacI (fragment): lac repressor; lacI; The lac repressor binds to the lac operator to inhibit transcription in E. coli. This inhibition can be relieved by adding lactose or isopropyl-β-D-thiogalactopyranoside (IPTG).
   9542..9563    +  protein_bind   CAP binding site: CAP binding activates transcription in the presence of cAMP. E. coli catabolite activator protein
   9578..9608    +  promoter       lac promoter: promoter for the E. coli lac operon
   9616..9632    +  protein_bind   lac operator: The lac repressor binds to the lac operator to inhibit transcription in E. coli. This inhibition can be relieved by adding lactose or isopropyl-β-D-thiogalactopyranoside (IPTG). lac repressor encoded by lacI
   9677..9695    +  promoter       T3 promoter: promoter for bacteriophage T3 RNA polymerase
>Addgene plasmid #142822 | TFORF1671 | addgene full sequence | sequence record 396015 | Addgene NGS Result
TTAATGTAGTCTTATGCAATACTCTTGTAGTCTTGCAACATGGTAACGATGAGTTAGCAACATGCCTTAC
AAGGAGAGAAAAAGCACCGTGCATGCCGATTGGTGGAAGTAAGGTGGTACGATCGTGCCTTATTAGGAAG
GCAACAGACGGGTCTGACATGGATTGGACGAACCACTGAATTGCCGCATTGCAGAGATATTGTATTTAAG
TGCCTAGCTCGATACATAAACGGGTCTCTCTGGTTAGACCAGATCTGAGCCTGGGAGCTCTCTGGCTAAC
TAGGGAACCCACTGCTTAAGCCTCAATAAAGCTTGCCTTGAGTGCTTCAAGTAGTGTGTGCCCGTCTGTT
GTGTGACTCTGGTAACTAGAGATCCCTCAGACCCTTTTAGTCAGTGTGGAAAATCTCTAGCAGTGGCGCC
CGAACAGGGACTTGAAAGCGAAAGGGAAACCAGAGGAGCTCTCTCGACGCAGGACTCGGCTTGCTGAAGC
GCGCACGGCAAGAGGCGAGGGGCGGCGACTGGTGAGTACGCCAAAAATTTTGACTAGCGGAGGCTAGAAG
GAGAGAGATGGGTGCGAGAGCGTCAGTATTAAGCGGGGGAGAATTAGATCGCGATGGGAAAAAATTCGGT
TAAGGCCAGGGGGAAAGAAAAAATATAAATTAAAACATATAGTATGGGCAAGCAGGGAGCTAGAACGATT
CGCAGTTAATCCTGGCCTGTTAGAAACATCAGAAGGCTGTAGACAAATACTGGGACAGCTACAACCATCC
CTTCAGACAGGATCAGAAGAACTTAGATCATTATATAATACAGTAGCAACCCTCTATTGTGTGCATCAAA
GGATAGAGATAAAAGACACCAAGGAAGCTTTAGACAAGATAGAGGAAGAGCAAAACAAAAGTAAGACCAC
CGCACAGCAAGCGGCCGCTGATCTTCAGACCTGGAGGAGGAGATATGAGGGACAATTGGAGAAGTGAATT
ATATAAATATAAAGTAGTAAAAATTGAACCATTAGGAGTAGCACCCACCAAGGCAAAGAGAAGAGTGGTG
CAGAGAGAAAAAAGAGCAGTGGGAATAGGAGCTTTGTTCCTTGGGTTCTTGGGAGCAGCAGGAAGCACTA
TGGGCGCAGCGTCAATGACGCTGACGGTACAGGCCAGACAATTATTGTCTGGTATAGTGCAGCAGCAGAA
CAATTTGCTGAGGGCTATTGAGGCGCAACAGCATCTGTTGCAACTCACAGTCTGGGGCATCAAGCAGCTC
CAGGCAAGAATCCTGGCTGTGGAAAGATACCTAAAGGATCAACAGCTCCTGGGGATTTGGGGTTGCTCTG
GAAAACTCATTTGCACCACTGCTGTGCCTTGGAATGCTAGTTGGAGTAATAAATCTCTGGAACAGATTTG
GAATCACACGACCTGGATGGAGTGGGACAGAGAAATTAACAATTACACAAGCTTAATACACTCCTTAATT
GAAGAATCGCAAAACCAGCAAGAAAAGAATGAACAAGAATTATTGGAATTAGATAAATGGGCAAGTTTGT
GGAATTGGTTTAACATAACAAATTGGCTGTGGTATATAAAATTATTCATAATGATAGTAGGAGGCTTGGT
AGGTTTAAGAATAGTTTTTGCTGTACTTTCTATAGTGAATAGAGTTAGGCAGGGATATTCACCATTATCG
TTTCAGACCCACCTCCCAACCCCGAGGGGACCCATGCATTGCATCTCAATTAGTCAGCAACCAGGTGTGG
AAAGTCCCCAGGCTCCCCAGCAGGCAGAAGTATGCAAAGCATGCGTCTCAATTAGTCAGCAACCATAGTC
CCGCCCCTAACTCCGCCCATCCCGCCCCTAACTCCGCCCAGTTCCGCCCATTCTCCGCCCCATGGCTGAC
TAATTTTTTTTATTTATGCAGAGGCCGAGGCCGCCTCGGCCTCTGAGCTATTCCAGAAGTAGTGAGGAGG
CTTTTTTGGAGGCCTAGGCTTTTGCAAAAAGCTTTCTAGAGGTACCACCGGAGCTTACCATGACCGAGTA
CAAGCCCACGGTGCGCCTCGCCACCCGCGACGACGTCCCCAGGGCCGTACGCACCCTCGCCGCCGCGTTC
GCCGACTACCCCGCCACGCGCCACACCGTCGATCCGGACCGCCACATCGAGCGGGTCACCGAGCTGCAAG
AACTCTTCCTCACGCGCGTCGGGCTCGACATCGGCAAGGTGTGGGTCGCGGACGACGGCGCCGCCGTGGC
GGTCTGGACCACGCCGGAGAGCGTCGAAGCGGGGGCGGTGTTCGCCGAGATCGGCCCGCGCATGGCCGAG
TTGAGCGGTTCCCGGCTGGCCGCGCAGCAACAGATGGAAGGCCTCCTGGCGCCGCACCGGCCCAAGGAGC
CCGCGTGGTTCCTGGCCACCGTCGGCGTCTCGCCCGACCACCAGGGCAAGGGTCTGGGCAGCGCCGTCGT
GCTCCCCGGAGTGGAGGCGGCCGAGCGCGCCGGGGTGCCCGCCTTCCTGGAGACCTCCGCGCCCCGCAAC
CTCCCCTTCTACGAGCGGCTCGGCTTCACCGTCACCGCCGACGTCGAGGTGCCCGAAGGACCGCGCACCT
GGTGCATGACCCGCAAGCCCGGTGCCAGTTAACGAATTCTAGATCTTGAGACAAATGGCAGTATTCATCC
ACAATTTTAAAAGAAAAGGGGGGATTGGGGGGTACAGTGCAGGGGAAAGAATAGTAGACATAATAGCAAC
AGACATACAAACTAAAGAATTACAAAAACAAATTACAAAAATTCAAAATTTTCGGGTTTATTACAGGGAC
AGCAGAGATCCACTTTGGCGCCGGCTCGAGGCCTGCAGGTGCAAAGATGGATAAAGTTTTAAACAGAGAG
GAATCTTTGCAGCTAATGGACCTTCTAGGTCTTGAAAGGAGTGGGAATTGGCTCCGGTGCCCGTCAGTGG
GCAGAGCGCACATCGCCCACAGTCCCCGAGAAGTTGGGGGGAGGGGTCGGCAATTGAACCGGTGCCTAGA
GAAGGTGGCGCGGGGTAAACTGGGAAAGTGATGTCGTGTACTGGCTCCGCCTTTTTCCCGAGGGTGGGGG
AGAACCGTATATAAGTGCAGTAGTCGCCGTGAACGTTCTTTTTCGCAACGGGTTTGCCGCCAGAACACAG
GTAAGTGCCGTGTGTGGTTCCCGCGGGCCTGGCCTCTTTACGGGTTATGGCCCTTGCGTGCCTTGAATTA
CTTCCACCTGGCTGCAGTACGTGATTCTTGATCCCGAGCTTCGGGTTGGAAGTGGGTGGGAGAGTTCGAG
GCCTTGCGCTTAAGGAGCCCCTTCGCCTCGTGCTTGAGTTGAGGCCTGGCCTGGGCGCTGGGGCCGCCGC
GTGCGAATCTGGTGGCACCTTCGCGCCTGTCTCGCTGCTTTCGATAAGTCTCTAGCCATTTAAAATTTTT
GATGACCTGCTGCGACGCTTTTTTTCTGGCAAGATAGTCTTGTAAATGCGGGCCAAGATCTGCACACTGG
TATTTCGGTTTTTGGGGCCGCGGGCGGCGACGGGGCCCGTGCGTCCCAGCGCACATGTTCGGCGAGGCGG
GGCCTGCGAGCGCGGCCACCGAGAATCGGACGGGGGTAGTCTCAAGCTGGCCGGCCTGCTCTGGTGCCTG
GCCTCGCGCCGCCGTGTATCGCCCCGCCCTGGGCGGCAAGGCTGGCCCGGTCGGCACCAGTTGCGTGAGC
GGAAAGATGGCCGCTTCCCGGCCCTGCTGCAGGGAGCTCAAAATGGAGGACGCGGCGCTCGGGAGAGCGG
GCGGGTGAGTCACCCACACAAAGGAAAAGGGCCTTTCCGTCCTCAGCCGTCGCTTCATGTGACTCCACGG
AGTACCGGGCGCCGTCCAGGCACCTCGATTAGTTCTCGAGCTTTTGGAGTACGTCGTCTTTAGGTTGGGG
GGAGGGGTTTTATGCGATGGAGTTTCCCCACACTGAGTGGGTGGAGACTGAAGTTAGGCCAGCTTGGCAC
TTGATGTAATTCTCCTTGGAATTTGCCCTTTTTGAGTTTGGATCTTGGTTCATTCTCAAGCCTCAGACAG
TGGTTCAAAGTTTTTTTCTTCCATTTCAGGTGTCGTGAGGCTAGCACCGCCACCATGCTGTACGTCGGTG
ACCCCGCACGGCACCTCGCCACGGCCCAGTTCAATCTGCTGAGCAGCACCATGGACCAGATGAGCAGCCG
CGCGGCCTCGGCCAGCCCCTACACCCCAGAGCACGCCGCCAGCGTGCCCACCCACTCGCCCTACGCACAA
CCCAGCTCCACCTTCGACACCATGTCGCCGGCGCCTGTCATCCCCTCCAACACCGACTACCCCGGACCCC
ACCACTTTGAGGTCACTTTCCAGCAGTCCAGCACGGCCAAGTCAGCCACCTGGACGTACTCCCCGCTCTT
GAAGAAACTCTACTGCCAGATCGCCAAGACATGCCCCATCCAGATCAAGGTGTCCACCCCGCCACCCCCA
GGCACCGCCATCCGGGCCATGCCTGTTTACAAGAAAGCGGAGCACGTGACCGACGTCGTGAAACGCTGCC
CCAACCACGAGCTCGGGAGGGACTTCAACGAAGGACAGTCTGCTCCAGCCAGCCACCTCATCCGCGTGGA
AGGCAATAATCTCTCGCAGTATGTGGATGACCCTGTCACCGGCAGGCAGAGCGTCGTGGTGCCCTATGAG
CCACCACAGGTGGGGACGGAATTCACCACCATCCTGTACAACTTCATGTGTAACAGCAGCTGTGTAGGGG
GCATGAACCGGCGGCCCATCCTCATCATCATCACCCTGGAGATGCGGGATGGGCAGGTGCTGGGCCGCCG
GTCCTTTGAGGGCCGCATCTGCGCCTGTCCTGGCCGCGACCGAAAAGCTGATGAGGACCACTACCGGGAG
CAGCAGGCCCTGAACGAGAGCTCCGCCAAGAACGGGGCCGCCAGCAAGCGTGCCTTCAAGCAGAGCCCCC
CTGCCGTCCCCGCCCTTGGTGCCGGTGTGAAGAAGCGGCGGCATGGAGACGAGGACACGTACTACCTTCA
GGTGCGAGGCCGGGAGAACTTTGAGATCCTGATGAAGCTGAAAGAGAGCCTGGAGCTGATGGAGTTGGTG
CCGCAGCCACTGGTGGACTCCTATCGGCAGCAGCAGCAGCTCCTACAGAGGCCGAGTCACCTACAGCCCC
CGTCCTACGGGCCGGTCCTCTCGCCCATGAACAAGGTGCACGGGGGCATGAACAAGCTGCCCTCCGTCAA
CCAGCTGGTGGGCCAGCCTCCCCCGCACAGTTCGGCAGCTACACCCAACCTGGGGCCCGTGGGCCCCGGG
ATGCTCAACAACCATGGCCACGCAGTGCCAGCCAACGGCGAGATGAGCAGCAGCCACAGCGCCCAGTCCA
TGGTCTCGGGGTCCCACTGCACTCCGCCACCCCCCTACCACGCCGACCCCAGCCTCGTCAGGACCTGGGG
GCCCTAGTAATGAACTAGTCCGTAACTTGAAAGTATTTCGATTTCTTGGCTTTATATATCTTGTGGAAAG
GACGAATTAGTTCCGCACTCGGGCGTCTCACGCGTTAAGTCGACAATCAACCTCTGGATTACAAAATTTG
TGAAAGATTGACTGGTATTCTTAACTATGTTGCTCCTTTTACGCTATGTGGATACGCTGCTTTAATGCCT
TTGTATCATGCTATTGCTTCCCGTATGGCTTTCATTTTCTCCTCCTTGTATAAATCCTGGTTGCTGTCTC
TTTATGAGGAGTTGTGGCCCGTTGTCAGGCAACGTGGCGTGGTGTGCACTGTGTTTGCTGACGCAACCCC
CACTGGTTGGGGCATTGCCACCACCTGTCAGCTCCTTTCCGGGACTTTCGCTTTCCCCCTCCCTATTGCC
ACGGCGGAACTCATCGCCGCCTGCCTTGCCCGCTGCTGGACAGGGGCTCGGCTGTTGGGCACTGACAATT
CCGTGGTGTTGTCGGGGAAATCATCGTCCTTTCCTTGGCTGCTCGCCTGTGTTGCCACCTGGATTCTGCG
CGGGACGTCCTTCTGCTACGTCCCTTCGGCCCTCAATCCAGCGGACCTTCCTTCCCGCGGCCTGCTGCCG
GCTCTGCGGCCTCTTCCGCGTCTTCGCCTTCGCCCTCAGACGAGTCGGATCTCCCTTTGGGCCGCCTCCC
CGCGTCGACTTTAAGACCAATGACTTACAAGGCAGCTGTAGATCTTAGCCACTTTTTAAAAGAAAAGGGG
GGACTGGAAGGGCTAATTCACTCCCAACGAAGACAAGATCTGCTTTTTGCTTGTACTGGGTCTCTCTGGT
TAGACCAGATCTGAGCCTGGGAGCTCTCTGGCTAACTAGGGAACCCACTGCTTAAGCCTCAATAAAGCTT
GCCTTGAGTGCTTCAAGTAGTGTGTGCCCGTCTGTTGTGTGACTCTGGTAACTAGAGATCCCTCAGACCC
TTTTAGTCAGTGTGGAAAATCTCTAGCAGTACGTATAGTAGTTCATGTCATCTTATTATTCAGTATTTAT
AACTTGCAAAGAAATGAATATCAGAGAGTGAGAGGAACTTGTTTATTGCAGCTTATAATGGTTACAAATA
AAGCAATAGCATCACAAATTTCACAAATAAAGCATTTTTTTCACTGCATTCTAGTTGTGGTTTGTCCAAA
CTCATCAATGTATCTTATCATGTCTGGCTCTAGCTATCCCGCCCCTAACTCCGCCCATCCCGCCCCTAAC
TCCGCCCAGTTCCGCCCATTCTCCGCCCCATGGCTGACTAATTTTTTTTATTTATGCAGAGGCCGAGGCC
GCCTCGGCCTCTGAGCTATTCCAGAAGTAGTGAGGAGGCTTTTTTGGAGGCCTAGGGACGTACCCAATTC
GCCCTATAGTGAGTCGTATTACGCGCGCTCACTGGCCGTCGTTTTACAACGTCGTGACTGGGAAAACCCT
GGCGTTACCCAACTTAATCGCCTTGCAGCACATCCCCCTTTCGCCAGCTGGCGTAATAGCGAAGAGGCCC
GCACCGATCGCCCTTCCCAACAGTTGCGCAGCCTGAATGGCGAATGGG
[124 nt withheld, positions 7049-7172]
C
[91 nt withheld, positions 7174-7264]
A
[49 nt withheld, positions 7266-7314]
CCTTTGACGTTGGAGTCCACGTTCTTT
[37 nt withheld, positions 7342-7378]
ACCCTATCTCGGTCTATTCTTTTGATTTATAAGGGATTTTGCCGATTTCGGCCTATTGGTTAAAAAATGA
GCTGATTTAACAAAAATTTAACGCGAATTTTAACAAAATATTAACGCTTACAATTTAGGTGGCACTTTTC
GGGGAAATGTGCGCGGAACCCCTATTTGTTTATTTTTCTAAATACATTCAAATATGTATCCGCTCATGAG
ACAATAACCCTGATAAATGCTTCAATAATATTGAAAAAGGAAGAGTATGAGTATTCAACATTTCCGTGTC
GCCCTTATTCCCTTTTTTGCGGCATTTTGCCTTCCTGTTTTTGCTCACCCAGAAACGCTGGTGAAAGTAA
AAGATGCTGAAGATCAGTTGGGTGCACGAGTGGGTTACATCGAACTGGATCTCAACAGCGGTAAGATCCT
TGAGAGTTTTCGCCCCGAAGAACGTTTTCCAATGATGAGCACTTTTAAAGTTCTGCTATGTGGCGCGGTA
TTATCCCGTATTGACGCCGGGCAAGAGCAACTCGGTCGCCGCATACACTATTCTCAGAATGACTTGGTTG
AGTACTCACCAGTCACAGAAAAGCATCTTACGGATGGCATGACAGTAAGAGAATTATGCAGTGCTGCCAT
AACCATGAGTGATAACACTGCGGCCAACTTACTTCTGACAACGATCGGAGGACCGAAGGAGCTAACCGCT
TTTTTGCACAACATGGGGGATCATGTAACTCGCCTTGATCGTTGGGAACCGGAGCTGAATGAAGCCATAC
CAAACGACGAGCGTGACACCACGATGCCTGTAGCAATGGCAACAACGTTGCGCAAACTATTAACTGGCGA
ACTACTTACTCTAGCTTCCCGGCAACAATTAATAGACTGGATGGAGGCGGATAAAGTTGCAGGACCACTT
CTGCGCTCGGCCCTTCCGGCTGGCTGGTTTATTGCTGATAAATCTGGAGCCGGTGAGCGTGGGTCTCGCG
GTATCATTGCAGCACTGGGGCCAGATGGTAAGCCCTCCCGTATCGTAGTTATCTACACGACGGGGAGTCA
GGCAACTATGGATGAACGAAATAGACAGATCGCTGAGATAGGTGCCTCACTGATTAAGCATTGGTAACTG
TCAGACCAAGTTTACTCATATATACTTTAGATTGATTTAAAACTTCATTTTTAATTTAAAAGGATCTAGG
TGAAGATCCTTTTTGATAATCTCATGACCAAAATCCCTTAACGTGAGTTTTCGTTCCACTGAGCGTCAGA
CCCCGTAGAAAAGATCAAAGGATCTTCTTGAGATCCTTTTTTTCTGCGCGTAATCTGCTGCTTGCAAACA
AAAAAACCACCGCTACCAGCGGTGGTTTGTTTGCCGGATCAAGAGCTACCAACTCTTTTTCCGAAGGTAA
CTGGCTTCAGCAGAGCGCAGATACCAAATACTGTTCTTCTAGTGTAGCCGTAGTTAGGCCACCACTTCAA
GAACTCTGTAGCACCGCCTACATACCTCGCTCTGCTAATCCTGTTACCAGTGGCTGCTGCCAGTGGCGAT
AAGTCGTGTCTTACCGGGTTGGACTCAAGACGATAGTTACCGGATAAGGCGCAGCGGTCGGGCTGAACGG
GGGGTTCGTGCACACAGCCCAGCTTGGAGCGAACGACCTACACCGAACTGAGATACCTACAGCGTGAGCT
ATGAGAAAGCGCCACGCTTCCCGAAGGGAGAAAGGCGGACAGGTATCCGGTAAGCGGCAGGGTCGGAACA
GGAGAGCGCACGAGGGAGCTTCCAGGGGGAAACGCCTGGTATCTTTATAGTCCTGTCGGGTTTCGCCACC
TCTGACTTGAGCGTCGATTTTTGTGATGCTCGTCAGGGGGGCGGAGCCTATGGAAAAACGCCAGCAACGC
GGCCTTTTTACGGTTCCTGGCCTTTTGCTGGCCTTTTGCTCACATGTTCTTTCCTGCGTTATCCCCTGAT
TCTGTGGATAACCGTATTACCGCCTTTGAGTGAGCTGATACCGCTCGCCGCAGCCGAACGACCGAGCGCA
GCGAGTCAGTGAGCGAGGAAGCGGAAGAGCGCCCAATACGCAAACCGCCTCTCCCCGCGCGTTGGCCGAT
TCATTAATGCAGCTGGCACGACAGGTTTCCCGACTGGAAAGCGGGCAGTGAGCGCAACGCAATTAATGTG
AGTTAGCTCACTCATTAGGCACCCCAGGCTTTACACTTTATGCTTCCGGCTCGTATGTTGTGTGGAATTG
TGAGCGGATAACAATTTCACACAGGAAACAGCTATGACCATGATTACGCCAAGCGCGCAATTAACCCTCA
CTAAAGGGAACAAAAGCTGGAGCTGCAAGC
