>Addgene plasmid #142822 | TFORF1671 | depositor partial sequence | sequence record 280604 | Insert
ACCGCCACCATGCTGTACGTCGGTGACCCCGCACGGCACCTCGCCACGGCCCAGTTCAATCTGCTGAGCA
GCACCATGGACCAGATGAGCAGCCGCGCGGCCTCGGCCAGCCCCTACACCCCAGAGCACGCCGCCAGCGT
GCCCACCCACTCGCCCTACGCACAACCCAGCTCCACCTTCGACACCATGTCGCCGGCGCCTGTCATCCCC
TCCAACACCGACTACCCCGGACCCCACCACTTTGAGGTCACTTTCCAGCAGTCCAGCACGGCCAAGTCAG
CCACCTGGACGTACTCCCCGCTCTTGAAGAAACTCTACTGCCAGATCGCCAAGACATGCCCCATCCAGAT
CAAGGTGTCCACCCCGCCACCCCCAGGCACCGCCATCCGGGCCATGCCTGTTTACAAGAAAGCGGAGCAC
GTGACCGACGTCGTGAAACGCTGCCCCAACCACGAGCTCGGGAGGGACTTCAACGAAGGACAGTCTGCTC
CAGCCAGCCACCTCATCCGCGTGGAAGGCAATAATCTCTCGCAGTATGTGGATGACCCTGTCACCGGCAG
GCAGAGCGTCGTGGTGCCCTATGAGCCACCACAGGTGGGGACGGAATTCACCACCATCCTGTACAACTTC
ATGTGTAACAGCAGCTGTGTAGGGGGCATGAACCGGCGGCCCATCCTCATCATCATCACCCTGGAGATGC
GGGATGGGCAGGTGCTGGGCCGCCGGTCCTTTGAGGGCCGCATCTGCGCCTGTCCTGGCCGCGACCGAAA
AGCTGATGAGGACCACTACCGGGAGCAGCAGGCCCTGAACGAGAGCTCCGCCAAGAACGGGGCCGCCAGC
AAGCGTGCCTTCAAGCAGAGCCCCCCTGCCGTCCCCGCCCTTGGTGCCGGTGTGAAGAAGCGGCGGCATG
GAGACGAGGACACGTACTACCTTCAGGTGCGAGGCCGGGAGAACTTTGAGATCCTGATGAAGCTGAAAGA
GAGCCTGGAGCTGATGGAGTTGGTGCCGCAGCCACTGGTGGACTCCTATCGGCAGCAGCAGCAGCTCCTA
CAGAGGCCGAGTCACCTACAGCCCCCGTCCTACGGGCCGGTCCTCTCGCCCATGAACAAGGTGCACGGGG
GCATGAACAAGCTGCCCTCCGTCAACCAGCTGGTGGGCCAGCCTCCCCCGCACAGTTCGGCAGCTACACC
CAACCTGGGGCCCGTGGGCCCCGGGATGCTCAACAACCATGGCCACGCAGTGCCAGCCAACGGCGAGATG
AGCAGCAGCCACAGCGCCCAGTCCATGGTCTCGGGGTCCCACTGCACTCCGCCACCCCCCTACCACGCCG
ACCCCAGCCTCGTCAGGACCTGGGGGCCCTAGTAATGAACTAGTCCGTAACTTGAAAGTATTTCGATTTC
TTGGCTTTATATATCTTGTGGAAAGGACGAATTAGTTCCGCACTCGGGCGTCTC
