>Addgene plasmid #142822 | TFORF1671 | depositor partial sequence | sequence record 280605 | Barcode
ATTAGTTCCGCACTCGGGCGTCTC
